>Addgene plasmid #167632 | pKP2303 | addgene full sequence | sequence record 339486 | Addgene NGS Result
ATCATCGATTCAGCTTTTCAGCCGCCGCCAGAACGTCGTCCGGCTGATGCCTAAATAATTCGCCGCTGCT
GTTTTATCGCCATTAAATTTCTCCAGTGCCTGTTGTGGTGTCAGTAAGCGTGGAGCGGGAGTTTTCGCCG
ACTCGCGCGCCAGTTCCGGCAGTAGCAGCTGCAAAAATTGCGGCGTTAAATCCGGCGTCGGTTCCACACT
TAAAAATAGCGCCAGTCGCTCCATCATATTGCGCAGTTCACGAATATTGCCCGGCCAGTCGTAGTGCACC
AGCACGGTTTCGCTTGCCTGTAATCCCTGGCGTAATGCGGCAGAAAACGGGGTGGAGAGCGCCGCCAGAG
ACACTTTCAAAAAGCTTTCCGCCAGTGGCAGAATATCCGCCACCCGCTCGCGCAGTGGTGGCAATTGCAG
ACGCAAAATACTCAGCCGATAAAACAGGTCACGGCGAAACTGCCCTTGCCGCATATCTTCTTCCAGATTG
CAGTGAGTGGCGCTAATGACCCGCACATCCACCGGAACAGGCTGATGCCCGCCGACGCGGGTGACCTCTT
TTTCTTCCAGCACCCGCAGCAGCCGGGTCTGCAACGGCAGCGGCATTTCGCCAATCTCATCGAGAAACAG
CGTACCTCCGTGGGCGATTTCAAACAGCCCGGCGCGACCGCCGCGTCGCGAGCCGGTAAACGCCCCTTCC
TCATAGCCAAACAGTTCTGCTTCCAGCAGCGATTCGGCAATCGCCCCGCAGTTGACTGCAACAAACGGAT
GCGACTTTTTGCCCTGTCGCGCATCGTGGCGGGCAAAATATTCCCGATGAATCGCCTGGGCCGCCAGCTC
TTTGCCCGTCCCCGTTTCCCCCTCAATCAACACCGCTGCACTGGAGCGGGCATACAGCAAAATAGTCTGC
CGTACTTGTTCCATCTGTGGTGATTGACCGAGCATATCGCCCAGCACGTAACGAGTTCTCAGGGCGTTGC
GGGTGGCATCGTGAGTGTTATGGCGTAACGACATGCGCGTCATATCCAGCGCATCGCTGAACGCCTGGCG
CACGGTGGCGGCGGAATAGATAAAAATTCCGGTCATTCCGGCTTCTTCTGCCAGATCGGTAATCAGCCCC
GCGCCGACCACCGCTTCGGTGCCGTTAGCTTTTAGCTCGTTAATCTGCCCGCGTGCGTCTTCTTCGGTAA
TGTAGCTACGTTGATCGAGGCGCAAATTAAAGGTTTTTTGAAACGCCACCAGTGCCGGAATAGTTTCCTG
ATAAGTGACAACGCCGATAGAAGAGGTGAGTTTTCCGGCTTTTGCCAGTGCCTGTAACACATCGTAGCCG
CTCGGTTTAATCAAAATAACTGGCACTGACAGGCGGCTTTTCAGGTACGCGCCGTTAGATCCAGCGGCGA
TGATGGCGTCACAGCGTTCGTTTGCCAGTTTCTTGTGGATGTAGGTCACCGCTTTTTCAAAGCCAAGCTG
GATAGGGGTAATGTTCGCCAGGTGATCAAACTCGAGGCTGATATCGCGAAACAGCTCGAACAGGCGCGTT
ACAGATACCGTCCAGATAACCGGTTTGTCGTCATTAAGCCGTGGTGGATGTGCCATAGCGCACCGCAAAG
TTAAGAAACCGAATATTGGGTTTAGTCTTGTTTCATAATTGTTGCAATGAAACGCGGTGAAACATTGCCT
GAAACGTTAACTGAAACGCATATTTGCGGATTAGTTCATGACTTTATCTCTAACAAATTGAAATTAAACA
TTTAATTTTATTAAGGCAATTGTGGCACACCCCTTGCTTTGTCTTTATCAACGCAAATAACAAGTTGATA
ACAAGCTAGCGAATTCGAGCTCGGTACCCGGGGATCCTCTAGAGTCGACCTGCAGGCATGCAGACCTGGT
TTTTCTACTGAAATGATTATGACTTCAATGACCCTTGATTTACCTCGCCGCTTCCCCTGGCCGACGTTAC
TTTCGGTCGGAATTCATGGTGCTGTTGTGGCGGGTCTGCTCTATACCTCGGTACATCAGGTTATTGAACT
ACCTGCGCCTGCGCAGCCGATTTCTGTCACGATGGTTACGCCTGCTGATCTCGAACCGCCACAAGCCGTT
CAGCCGCCACCGGAGCCGGTGGTAGAGCCAGAACCGGAACCTGAGCCGATCCCCGAACCGCCAAAAGAAG
CACCGGTGGTCATTGAAAAGCCGAAGCCGAAACCTAAGCCAAAACCGAAGCCGGTGAAAAAGGTACAGGA
GCAGCCAAAACGCGATGTCAAACCCGTAGAGTCGCGTCCGGCATCACCGTTTGAAAATACGGCACCGGCA
CGCCTGACATCAAGTACAGCAACGGCTGCAACCAGCAAGCCGGTTACCAGTGTGGCTTCAGGACCACGCG
CATTAAGCCGTAATTGTCCGCAGTATCCGGCTCGAGCACAGGCATTGCGCATTGAAGGGCAGGTTAAAGT
TAAATTTGACGTTACGCCGGATGGTCGCGTGGATAACGTACAAATCCTCTCAGCCAAGCCTGCGAACATG
GCTGAGCGTGAGGTGAAAAATGCGATGCGCAGATGGCGTTATGAGCCGGGTAAGCCAGGCAGTGGGATTG
TGGTGAATATCCTGTTTAAAATTAACGGCACCACCGAAATTCAGTAAGCAGAAGCATGCAAGCTTGGCTG
TTTTGGCGGATGAGAGAAGATTTTCAGCCTGATACAGATTAAATCAGAACGCAGAAGCGGTCTGATAAAA
CAGAATTTGCCTGGCGGCAGTAGCGCGGTGGTCCCACCTGACCCCATGCCGAACTCAGAAGTGAAACGCC
GTAGCGCCGATGGTAGTGTGGGGTCTCCCCATGCGAGAGTAGGGAACTGCCAGGCATCAAATAAAACGAA
AGGCTCAGTCGAAAGACTGGGCCTTTCGTTTTATCTGTTGTTTGTCGGTGAACGCTCTCCTGAGTAGGAC
AAATCCGCCGGGAGCGGATTTGAACGTTGCGAAGCAACGGCCCGGAGGGTGGCGGGCAGGACGCCCGCCA
TAAACTGCCAGGCATCAAATTAAGCAGAAGGCCATCCTGACGGATGGCCTTTTTGCGTTTCTACAAACTC
TTTTGTTTATTTTTCTAAATACATTCAAATATGTATCCGCTCATGAGACAATAACCCTGATAAATGCTTC
AATAATATTGAAAAAGGAAGAGTATGAGTATTCAACATTTCCGTGTCGCCCTTATTCCCTTTTTTGCGGC
ATTTTGCCTTCCTGTTTTTGCTCACCCAGAAACGCTGGTGAAAGTAAAAGATGCTGAAGATCAGTTGGGT
GCAGCAAACTATTAACTGGCGAACTACTTACTCTAGCTTCCCGGCAACAATTAATAGACTGGATGGAGGC
GGATAAAGTTGCAGGACCACTTCTGCGCTCGGCCCTTCCGGCTGGCTGGTTTATTGCTGATAAATCTGGA
GCCGGTGAGCGTGGGTCTCGCGGTATCATTGCAGCACTGGGGCCAGATGGTAAGCCCTCCCGTATCGTAG
TTATCTACACGACGGGGAGTCAGGCAACTATGGATGAACGAAATAGACAGATCGCTGAGATAGGTGCCTC
ACTGATTAAGCATTGGTAACTGTCAGACCAAGTTTACTCATATATACTTTAGATTGATT
[125 nt withheld, positions 3630-3754]
C
[141 nt withheld, positions 3756-3896]
CCTTTGACGTTGGAGTCCACGTTCTTT
[37 nt withheld, positions 3924-3960]
ACCCTATCTCGGGCTATTCTTTTGATTTATAAGGGATTTTGCCGATTTCGGCCTATTGGTTAAAAAATGA
GCTGATTTAACAAAAATTTAACGCGAATTTTAACAAAATATTAACGTTTACAATTTAAAAGGATCTAGGT
GAAGATCCTTTTTGATAATCTCATGACCAAAATCCCTTAACGTGAGTTTTCGTTCCACTGAGCGTCAGAC
CCCGTAGAAAAGATCAAAGGATCTTCTTGAGATCCTTTTTTTCTGCGCGTAATCTGCTGCTTGCAAACAA
AAAAACCACCGCTACCAGCGGTGGTTTGTTTGCCGGATCAAGAGCTACCAACTCTTTTTCCGAAGGTAAC
TGGCTTCAGCAGAGCGCAGATACCAAATACTGTCCTTCTAGTGTAGCCGTAGTTAGGCCACCACTTCAAG
AACTCTGTAGCACCGCCTACATACCTCGCTCTGCTAATCCTGTTACCAGTCAGGCATTTGAGAAGCACAC
GGTCACACTGCTTCCGGTAGTCAATAAACCGGTAAACCAGCAATAGACATAAGCGGCTATTTAACGACCC
TGCCCTGAACCGACGACCGGGTCGAATTTGCTTTCGAATTTCTGCCATTCATCCGCTTATTATCACTTAT
TCAGGCGTAGCAACCAGGCGTTTAAGGGCACCAATAACTGCCTTAAAAAAATTACGCCCCGCCCTGCCAC
TCATCGCAGTACTGTTGTAATTCATTAAGCATTCTGCCGACATGGAAGCCATCACAAACGGCATGATGAA
CCTGAATCGCCAGCGGCATCAGCACCTTGTCGCCTTGCGTATAATATTTGCCCATGGTGAAAACGGGGGC
GAAGAAGTTGTCCATATTGGCCACGTTTAAATCAAAACTGGTGAAACTCACCCAGGGATTGGCTGAGACG
AAAAACATATTCTCAATAAACCCTTTAGGGAAATAGGCCAGGTTTTCACCGTAACACGCCACATCTTGCG
AATATATGTGTAGAAACTGCCGGAAATCGTCGTGGTATTCACTCCAGAGCGATGAAAACGTTTCAGTTTG
CTCATGGAAAACGGTGTAACAAGGGTGAACACTATCCCATATCACCAGCTCACCGTCTTTCATTGCCATA
CGGAATTCCGGATGAGCATTCATCAGGCGGGCAAGAATGTGAATAAAGGCCGGATAAAACTTGTGCTTAT
TTTTCTTTACGGTCTTTAAAAAGGCCGTAATATCCAGCTGAACGGTCTGGTTATAGGTACATTGAGCAAC
TGACTGAAATGCCTCAAAATGTTCTTTACGATGCCATTGGGATATATCAACGGTGGTATATCCAGTGATT
TTTTTCTCCATTTTAGCTTCCTTAGCTCCTGAAAATCTCGATAACTCAAAAAATACGCCCGGTAGTGATC
TTATTTCATTATGGTGAAAGTTGGAACCTCTTACGTGCCGATCAACGTCTCATTTTCGCCAAAAGTTGGC
CCAGGGCTTCCCGGTATCAACAGGGACACCAGGATTTATTTATTCTGCGAAGTGATCTTCCGTCACAGGT
ATTTATTCGGCGCAAAGTGCGTCGGGTGATGCTGCCAACTTACTGATTTAGTGTATGATGGTGTTTTTGA
GGTGCTCCAGTGGCTTCTGTTTCTATCAGCTGTCCCTCCTGTTCAGCTACTGACGGGGTGGTGCGTAACG
GCAAAAGCACCGCCGGACATCAGCGCTAGTAGCGGAGTGTATACTGGCTTACTATGTTGGCACTGATGAG
GGTGTCAGTGAAGTGCTTCATGTGGCAGGAGAAAAAAGGCTGCACCGGTGCGTCAGCAGAATATGTGATA
CAGGATATATTCCGCTTCCTCGCTCACTGACTCGCTACGCTCGGTCGTTCGACTGCGGCGAGCGGAAATG
GCTTACGAACGGGGCGGAGATTTCCTGGAAGATGCCAGGAAGATACTTAACAGGGAAGTGAGAGGGCCGC
GGCAAAGCCGTTTTTCCATAGGCTCCGCCCCCCTGACAAGCATCACGAAATCTGACGCTCAAATCAGTGG
TGGCGAAACCCGACAGGACTATAAAGATACCAGGCGTTTCCCCCTGGCGGCTCCCTCGTGCGCTCTCCTG
TTCCTGCCTTTCGGTTTACCGGTGTCATTCCGCTGTTATGGCCGCGTTTGTCTCATTCCACGCCTGACAC
TCAGTTCCGGGTAGGCAGTTCGCTCCAAGCTGGACTGTATGCACGAACCCCCCGTTCAGTCCGACCGCTG
CGCCTTATCCGGTAACTATCGTCTTGAGTCCAACCCGGAAAGACATGCAAAAGCACCACTGGCAGCAGCC
ACTGGTAATTGATTTAGAGGAGTTAGTCTTGAAGTCATGCGCCGGTTAAGGCTAAACTGAAAGGACAAGT
TTTGGTGACTGCGCTCCTCCAAGCCAGTTACCTCGGTTCAAAGAGTTGGTAGCTCAGAGAACCTTCGAAA
AACCGCCCTGCAAGGCGGTTTTTTCGTTTTCAGAGCAAGAGATTACGCGCAGACCAAAACGATCTCAAGA
AGATCATCTTATTAATCAGATAAAATATTTCTAGGCTCATGAGCCCGAAGTGGCGAGCCCGATCTTCCCC
ATCGGTGATGTCGGCGATATAGGCGCCAGCAACCGCACCTGTGGCGCCGGTGATGCCGGCCACGATGCGT
CCGGCGTAGAGGATCTGCTCATGTTTGACAGCTT
Features (pLannotate 1.2.2; 19 found; start..end, strand, type, name):
     13..1596    -  CDS            prpR: PRPR_ECOLI - Also known as yahP. Experimental evidence at protein level: Swiss-Prot protein existence level 1. Involved in the transcriptional regulation of the propionate catabolism operon. From Escherichia coli (strain K12).
   1831..1882    +  misc_feature   MCS (fragment): pUC18/19 multiple cloning site
   1918..2634    +  CDS            tonB: TONB_ECOLI - Also known as exbA. Experimental evidence at protein level: Swiss-Prot protein existence level 1. Interacts with outer membrane receptor proteins that carry out high-affinity binding and energy dependent uptake into the periplasmic space of specific substrates such as cobalamin, and various iron compounds (such as iron dicitrate, enterochelin, aerobactin, etc.). In the absence of TonB these receptors bind their substrates but do not carry out active transport. TonB also interacts with some colicins and is involved in the energy-dependent, irreversible steps of bacteriophages phi 8
   2739..2854    +  ncRNA          5S rRNA: Accession: RF00001 - 5S ribosomal RNA
   2858..2944    +  terminator     rrnB T1 terminator: Escherichia coli rrnB; transcription terminator T1 from the E. coli rrnB gene
   3036..3063    +  terminator     rrnB T2 terminator: transcription terminator T2 from the E. coli rrnB gene
   3082..3173    +  promoter       AmpR promoter: bla
   3174..3293    +  CDS            AmpR (fragment): β-lactamase; bla; confers resistance to ampicillin, carbenicillin, and related antibiotics
   3294..3588    +  CDS            bla(M) (fragment): β-lactamase lacking the signal sequence; bla(M); allows cytosolic expression of β-lactamase
   3631..4011    +  rep_origin     M13 ori (sequence partly withheld): M13 bacteriophage origin of replication; arrow indicates direction of (+) strand synthesis
   4197..4430    +  rep_origin     ori (fragment): high-copy-number ColE1/pMB1/pBR322/pUC origin of replication
   4642..5301    -  CDS            CmR: chloramphenicol acetyltransferase; cat; confers resistance to chloramphenicol
   5302..5404    -  promoter       cat promoter: promoter of the E. coli cat gene encoding chloramphenicol acetyltransferase
   5525..5668    +  mobile_element IS1 (fragment): prokaryotic transposable element IS1
   5670..5691    +  misc_feature   bom (fragment): basis of mobility region from pBR322
   5790..5845    -  rep_origin     RSF ori (fragment): Plasmids containing the RSF 1030 origin of replication can be propagated in E. coli cells that contain additional plasmids with compatible origins.
   5933..6478    -  rep_origin     p15A ori: Plasmids containing the medium-copy-number p15A origin of replication can be propagated in E. coli cells that contain a second plasmid with the ColE1 origin.
   6515..6635    -  CDS            TcR (fragment): tetracycline efflux protein; tet; confers resistance to tetracycline
   6645..10      +  promoter       tet promoter (fragment) (across the origin): E. coli promoter for tetracycline efflux protein gene
