[The description below was written by a language model from this plasmid's Addgene catalogue record and pLannotate feature annotations shown in this document.]
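Description:
pKP2303 is a bacterial expression plasmid built on the pPro33 backbone that produces a triple-substituted Escherichia coli TonB protein (C18G, Q160C, F202A). The 6,654 nt sequence record carries prpR, the transcriptional regulator of the propionate catabolism operon, oriented divergently from the tonB coding region. This is the arrangement expected of a propionate-regulated expression system, although the promoter driving tonB is not itself annotated in the feature table. A fragment of a pUC-type multiple cloning site lies just upstream of tonB, and the rrnB region (5S rRNA sequence plus T1 and T2 terminators) follows it to stop transcription.

Selection is by chloramphenicol, through an intact cat gene with its own promoter. The only complete plasmid replication origin annotated is p15A, which is normally medium copy and compatible with ColE1-type plasmids. The catalogue nevertheless lists the plasmid as high copy, and only a short ColE1/pUC ori fragment is detected. An M13 phage origin is also present, along with backbone remnants that should be non-functional: truncated β-lactamase and tetracycline-resistance sequences and small IS1, bom and RSF ori fragments.

The record gives the purpose only as expressing this TonB variant, and the associated work concerns in vivo contact sites between TonB and the outer membrane transporter FepA. It does not explain the role of each substitution. The plasmid derives from pKP1362 in the same collection. The depositor notes that residue numbering starts from the third ATG of the open reading frame, the functional start codon, so automated ORF callers may add extra N-terminal residues and shift the apparent positions.
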