Addgene plasmid #167632: pKP2303
Purpose: Express TonB C18G, Q160C, F202A.
Depositing lab: Kathleen Postle. Depositing organization: Pennsylvania State University. Publication: Identification of New In Vivo TonB-FepA Rendezvous Sites. Postle K, Kho K, Gresock M, Ghosh J, Larsen R. bioRxiv 2021.12.08.471779 10.1101/2021.12.08.471779.
Backbone
  Vector backbone: pPro33
  Vector type: Bacterial Expression
Growth in bacteria
  Bacterial resistance: Chloramphenicol, 25 μg/mL
  Growth temperature: 37°C
  Growth strain: DH5alpha
  Copy number: High Copy
Gene/Insert
  Gene/Insert name: tonB C18G, Q160C, F202A
  Species: Escherichia coli
  Mutation: tonB with C18G, Q160C, F202A mutations
  Cloning method: Restriction Enzyme; 5′ cloning site Unknown (unknown if destroyed)
Terms and licenses: Academic/Nonprofit Terms; Industry Terms: Not Available to Industry
Depositor comments: Parent plasmid is pKP1362 in this collection. Please note that some Genbank listings and Snapgene's ORF recognition software may add additional amino acids to the TonB ORF. Postle and Skare, 1988, PMID: 2839513 demonstrated that the first two Met residues of the open reading frame are not translated and that TonB starts with the third ATG codon. The mutations listed above are numbered based on the functional starting codon.
How to cite: pKP2303 was a gift from Kathleen Postle (Addgene plasmid # 167632 ; http://n2t.net/addgene:167632 ; RRID:Addgene_167632)
